>Addgene plasmid #113900 | pHR-SFFV_3C-Twin-Strep | addgene full sequence | sequence record 220601 | Addgene NGS Result
CTAGAATTAATTCCGTGTATTCTATAGTGTCACCTAAATCGTATGTGTATGATACATAAGGTTATGTATT
AATTGTAGCCGCGTTCTAACGACAATATGTACAAGCCTAATTGTGTAGCATCTGGCTTACTGAAGCAGAC
CCTATCATCTCTCTCGTAAACTGCCGTCAGAGTCGGTTTGGTTGGACGAACCTTCTGAGTTTCTGGTAAC
GCCGTCCCGCACCCGGAAATGGTCAGCGAACCAATCAGCAGGGTCATCGCTAGCCAGATCCTCTACGCCG
GACGCATCGTGGCCGGCATCACCGGCGCCACAGGTGCGGTTGCTGGCGCCTATATCGCCGACATCACCGA
TGGGGAAGATCGGGCTCGCCACTTCGGGCTCATGAGCGCTTGTTTCGGCGTGGGTATGGTGGCAGGCCCC
GTGGCCGGGGGACTGTTGGGCGCCATCTCCTTGCATGCACCATTCCTTGCGGCGGCGGTGCTCAACGGCC
TCAACCTACTACTGGGCTGCTTCCTAATGCAGGAGTCGCATAAGGGAGAGCGTCGAATGGTGCACTCTCA
GTACAATCTGCTCTGATGCCGCATAGTTAAGCCAGCCCCGACACCCGCCAACACCCGCTGACGCGCCCTG
ACGGGCTTGTCTGCTCCCGGCATCCGCTTACAGACAAGCTGTGACCGTCTCCGGGAGCTGCATGTGTCAG
AGGTTTTCACCGTCATCACCGAAACGCGCGAGACGAAAGGGCCTCGTGATACGCCTATTTTTATAGGTTA
ATGTCATGATAATAATGGTTTCTTAGACGTCAGGTGGCACTTTTCGGGGAAATGTGCGCGGAACCCCTAT
TTGTTTATTTTTCTAAATACATTCAAATATGTATCCGCTCATGAGACAATAACCCTGATAAATGCTTCAA
TAATATTGAAAAAGGAAGAGTATGAGTATTCAACATTTCCGTGTCGCCCTTATTCCCTTTTTTGCGGCAT
TTTGCCTTCCTGTTTTTGCTCACCCAGAAACGCTGGTGAAAGTAAAAGATGCTGAAGATCAGTTGGGTGC
ACGAGTGGGTTACATCGAACTGGATCTCAACAGCGGTAAGATCCTTGAGAGTTTTCGCCCCGAAGAACGT
TTTCCAATGATGAGCACTTTTAAAGTTCTGCTATGTGGCGCGGTATTATCCCGTATTGACGCCGGGCAAG
AGCAACTCGGTCGCCGCATACACTATTCTCAGAATGACTTGGTTGAGTACTCACCAGTCACAGAAAAGCA
TCTTACGGATGGCATGACAGTAAGAGAATTATGCAGTGCTGCCATAACCATGAGTGATAACACTGCGGCC
AACTTACTTCTGACAACGATCGGAGGACCGAAGGAGCTAACCGCTTTTTTGCACAACATGGGGGATCATG
TAACTCGCCTTGATCGTTGGGAACCGGAGCTGAATGAAGCCATACCAAACGACGAGCGTGACACCACGAT
GCCTGTAGCAATGGCAACAACGTTGCGCAAACTATTAACTGGCGAACTACTTACTCTAGCTTCCCGGCAA
CAATTAATAGACTGGATGGAGGCGGATAAAGTTGCAGGACCACTTCTGCGCTCGGCCCTTCCGGCTGGCT
GGTTTATTGCTGATAAATCTGGAGCCGGTGAGCGTGGGTCTCGCGGTATCATTGCAGCACTGGGGCCAGA
TGGTAAGCCCTCCCGTATCGTAGTTATCTACACGACGGGGAGTCAGGCAACTATGGATGAACGAAATAGA
CAGATCGCTGAGATAGGTGCCTCACTGATTAAGCATTGGTAACTGTCAGACCAAGTTTACTCATATATAC
TTTAGATTGATTTAAAACTTCATTTTTAATTTAAAAGGATCTAGGTGAAGATCCTTTTTGATAATCTCAT
GACCAAAATCCCTTAACGTGAGTTTTCGTTCCACTGAGCGTCAGACCCCGTAGAAAAGATCAAAGGATCT
TCTTGAGATCCTTTTTTTCTGCGCGTAATCTGCTGCTTGCAAACAAAAAAACCACCGCTACCAGCGGTGG
TTTGTTTGCCGGATCAAGAGCTACCAACTCTTTTTCCGAAGGTAACTGGCTTCAGCAGAGCGCAGATACC
AAATACTGTTCTTCTAGTGTAGCCGTAGTTAGGCCACCACTTCAAGAACTCTGTAGCACCGCCTACATAC
CTCGCTCTGCTAATCCTGTTACCAGTGGCTGCTGCCAGTGGCGATAAGTCGTGTCTTACCGGGTTGGACT
CAAGACGATAGTTACCGGATAAGGCGCAGCGGTCGGGCTGAACGGGGGGTTCGTGCACACAGCCCAGCTT
GGAGCGAACGACCTACACCGAACTGAGATACCTACAGCGTGAGCTATGAGAAAGCGCCACGCTTCCCGAA
GGGAGAAAGGCGGACAGGTATCCGGTAAGCGGCAGGGTCGGAACAGGAGAGCGCACGAGGGAGCTTCCAG
GGGGAAACGCCTGGTATCTTTATAGTCCTGTCGGGTTTCGCCACCTCTGACTTGAGCGTCGATTTTTGTG
ATGCTCGTCAGGGGGGCGGAGCCTATGGAAAAACGCCAGCAACGCGGCCTTTTTACGGTTCCTGGCCTTT
TGCTGGCCTTTTGCTCACATGTTCTTTCCTGCGTTATCCCCTGATTCTGTGGATAACCGTATTACCGCCT
TTGAGTGAGCTGATACCGCTCGCCGCAGCCGAACGACCGAGCGCAGCGAGTCAGTGAGCGAGGAAGCGGA
AGAGCGCCCAATACGCAAACCGCCTCTCCCCGCGCGTTGGCCGATTCATTAATGCAGCTGTGGAATGTGT
GTCAGTTAGGGTGTGGAAAGTCCCCAGGCTCCCCAGCAGGCAGAAGTATGCAAAGCATGCATCTCAATTA
GTCAGCAACCAGGTGTGGAAAGTCCCCAGGCTCCCCAGCAGGCAGAAGTATGCAAAGCATGCATCTCAAT
TAGTCAGCAACCATAGTCCCGCCCCTAACTCCGCCCATCCCGCCCCTAACTCCGCCCAGTTCCGCCCATT
CTCCGCCCCATGGCTGACTAATTTTTTTTATTTATGCAGAGGCCGAGGCCGCCTCGGCCTCTGAGCTATT
CCAGAAGTAGTGAGGAGGCTTTTTTGGAGGCCTAGGCTTTTGCAAAAAGCTTGGACACAAGACAGGCTTG
CGAGATATGTTTGAGAATACCACTTTATCCCGCGTCAGGGAGAGGCAGTGCGTAAAAAGACGCGGACTCA
TGTGAAATACTGGTTTTTAGTGCGCCAGATCTCTATAATCTCGCGCAACCTATTTTCCCCTCGAACACTT
TTTAAGCCGTAGATAAACAGGCTGGGACACTTCACATGAGCGAAAAATACATCGTCACCTGGGACATGTT
GCAGATCCATGCACGTAAACTCGCAAGCCGACTGATGCCTTCTGAACAATGGAAAGGCATTATTGCCGTA
AGCCGTGGCGGTCTGTACCGGGTGCGTTACTGGCGCGTGAACTGGGTATTCGTCATGTCGATACCGTTTG
TATTTCCAGCTACGATCACGACAACCAGCGCGAGCTTAAAGTGCTGAAACGCGCAGAAGGCGATGGCGAA
GGCTTCATCGTTATTGATGACCTGGTGGATTCCGGTGGTACTGCGGTTGCGATTCGTGAAATGTATCCAA
AAGCGCACTTTGTCACCATCTTCGCAAAACCGGCTGGTCGTCCGCTGGTTGATGACTATGTTGTTGATAT
CCCGCAAGATACCTGGATTGAACAGCCGTGGGATATGGGCGTCGTATTCGTCCCGCCAATCTCCGGTCGC
TAATCTTTTCAACGCCTGGCACTGCCGGGCGTTGTTCTTTTTAACTTCAGGCGGGTTACAATAGTTTCCA
GTAAGTATTCTGGAGGCTGCATCCATGACACAGGCAAACCTGAGCGAAACCCTGTTCAAACCCCGCTTTA
AACATCCTGAAACCTCGACGCTAGTCCGCCGCTTTAATCACGGCGCACAACCGCCTGTGCAGTCGGCCCT
TGATGGTAAAACCATCCCTCACTGGTATCGCATGATTAACCGTCTGATGTGGATCTGGCGCGGCATTGAC
CCACGCGAAATCCTCGACGTCCAGGCACGTATTGTGATGAGCGATGCCGAACGTACCGACGATGATTTAT
ACGATACGGTGATTGGCTACCGTGGCGGCAACTGGATTTATGAGTGGGCCCCGGATCTTTGTGAAGGAAC
CTTACTTCTGTGGTGTGACATAATTGGACAAACTACCTACAGAGATTTAAAGCTCTAAGGTAAATATAAA
ATTTTTAAGTGTATAATGTGTTAAACTACTGATTCTAATTGTTTGTGTATTTTAGATTCCAACCTATGGA
ACTGATGAATGGGAGCAGTGGTGGAATGCCTTTAATGAGGAAAACCTGTTTTGCTCAGAAGAAATGCCAT
CTAGTGATGATGAGGCTACTGCTGACTCTCAACATTCTACTCCTCCAAAAAAGAAGAGAAAGGTAGAAGA
CCCCAAGGACTTTCCTTCAGAATTGCTAAGTTTTTTGAGTCATGCTGTGTTTAGTAATAGAACTCTTGCT
TGCTTTGCTATTTACACCACAAAGGAAAAAGCTGCACTGCTATACAAGAAAATTATGGAAAAATATTCTG
TAACCTTTATAAGTAGGCATAACAGTTATAATCATAACATACTGTTTTTTCTTACTCCACACAGGCATAG
AGTGTCTGCTATTAATAACTATGCTCAAAAATTGTGTACCTTTAGCTTTTTAATTTGTAAAGGGGTTAAT
AAGGAATATTTGATGTATAGTGCCTTGACTAGAGATCATAATCAGCCATACCACATTTGTAGAGGTTTTA
CTTGCTTTAAAAAACCTCCCACACCTCCCCCTGAACCTGAAACATAAAATGAATGCAATTGTTGTTGTTA
ACTTGTTTATTGCAGCTTATAATGGTTACAAATAAAGCAATAGCATCACAAATTTCACAAATAAAGCATT
TTTTTCACTGCATTCTAGTTGTGGTTTGTCCAAACTCATCAATGTATCTTATCATGTCTGGATCAACTGG
ATAACTCAAGCTAACCAAAATCATCCCAAACTTCCCACCCCATACCCTATTACCACTGCCAATTACCTGT
GGTTTCATTTACTCTAAACCTGTGATTCCTCTGAATTATTTTCATTTTAAAGAAATTGTATTTGTTAAAT
ATGTACTACAAACTTAGTAGTTGGAAGGGCTAATTCACTCCCAAAGAAGACAAGATATCCTTGATCTGTG
GATCTACCACACACAAGGCTACTTCCCTGATTAGCAGAACTACACACCAGGGCCAGGGGTCAGATATCCA
CTGACCTTTGGATGGTGCTACAAGCTAGTACCAGTTGAGCCAGATAAGGTAGAAGAGGCCAATAAAGGAG
AGAACACCAGCTTGTTACACCCTGTGAGCCTGCATGGGATGGATGACCCGGAGAGAGAAGTGTTAGAGTG
GAGGTTTGACAGCCGCCTAGCATTTCATCACGTGGCCCGAGAGCTGCATCCGGAGTACTTCAAGAACTGC
TGATATCGAGCTTGCTACAAGGGACTTTCCGCTGGGGACTTTCCAGGGAGGCGTGGCCTGGGCGGGACTG
GGGAGTGGCGAGCCCTCAGATCCTGCATATAAGCAGCTGCTTTTTGCCTGTACTGGGTCTCTCTGGTTAG
ACCAGATCTGAGCCTGGGAGCTCTCTGGCTAACTAGGGAACCCACTGCTTAAGCCTCAATAAAGCTTGCC
TTGAGTGCTTCAAGTAGTGTGTGCCCGTCTGTTGTGTGACTCTGGTAACTAGAGATCCCTCAGACCCTTT
TAGTCAGTGTGGAAAATCTCTAGCAGTGGCGCCCGAACAGGGACTTGAAAGCGAAAGGGAAACCAGAGGA
GCTCTCTCGACGCAGGACTCGGCTTGCTGAAGCGCGCACGGCAAGAGGCGAGGGGCGGCGACTGGTGAGT
ACGCCAAAAATTTTGACTAGCGGAGGCTAGAAGGAGAGAGATGGGTGCGAGAGCGTCAGTATTAAGCGGG
GGAGAATTAGATCGCGATGGGAAAAAATTCGGTTAAGGCCAGGGGGAAAGAAAAAATATAAATTAAAACA
TATAGTATGGGCAAGCAGGGAGCTAGAACGATTCGCAGTTAATCCTGGCCTGTTAGAAACATCAGAAGGC
TGTAGACAAATACTGGGACAGCTACAACCATCCCTTCAGACAGGATCAGAAGAACTTAGATCATTATATA
ATACAGTAGCAACCCTCTATTGTGTGCATCAAAGGATAGAGATAAAAGACACCAAGGAAGCTTTAGACAA
GATAGAGGAAGAGCAAAACAAAAGTAAGACCACCGCACAGCAAGCGGCCGGCCGCTGATCTTCAGACCTG
GAGGAGGAGATATGAGGGACAATTGGAGAAGTGAATTATATAAATATAAAGTAGTAAAAATTGAACCATT
AGGAGTAGCACCCACCAAGGCAAAGAGAAGAGTGGTGCAGAGAGAAAAAAGAGCAGTGGGAATAGGAGCT
TTGTTCCTTGGGTTCTTGGGAGCAGCAGGAAGCACTATGGGCGCAGCGTCAATGACGCTGACGGTACAGG
CCAGACAATTATTGTCTGGTATAGTGCAGCAGCAGAACAATTTGCTGAGGGCTATTGAGGCGCAACAGCA
TCTGTTGCAACTCACAGTCTGGGGCATCAAGCAGCTCCAGGCAAGAATCCTGGCTGTGGAAAGATACCTA
AAGGATCAACAGCTCCTGGGGATTTGGGGTTGCTCTGGAAAACTCATTTGCACCACTGCTGTGCCTTGGA
ATGCTAGTTGGAGTAATAAATCTCTGGAACAGATTTGGAATCACACGACCTGGATGGAGTGGGACAGAGA
AATTAACAATTACACAAGCTTAATACACTCCTTAATTGAAGAATCGCAAAACCAGCAAGAAAAGAATGAA
CAAGAATTATTGGAATTAGATAAATGGGCAAGTTTGTGGAATTGGTTTAACATAACAAATTGGCTGTGGT
ATATAAAATTATTCATAATGATAGTAGGAGGCTTGGTAGGTTTAAGAATAGTTTTTGCTGTACTTTCTAT
AGTGAATAGAGTTAGGCAGGGATATTCACCATTATCGTTTCAGACCCACCTCCCAACCCCGAGGGGACCC
GACAGGCCCGAAGGAATAGAAGAAGAAGGTGGAGAGAGAGACAGAGACAGATCCATTCGATTAGTGAACG
GATCTCGACGGTATCGCCAAATGGCAGTATTCATCCACAATTTTAAAAGAAAAGGGGGGATTGGGGGGTA
CAGTGCAGGGGAAAGAATAGTAGACATAATAGCAACAGACATACAAACTAAAGAATTACAAAAACAAATT
ACAAAAATTCAAAATTTTCGGGTTTATTACAGGGACAGCAGAGATCCAGTTTGGATCGATAAGCTTGATA
TCGAATTGCTGCAGCCCCGATAGTCGACAAATAAAAGATTTTATTTAGTCTCCAGAAAAAGGGGGGAATG
AAAGACCCCACCTGTAGGTTTGGCAAGCTAGCTGCAGTAACGCCATTTTGCAAGGCATGGAAAAATACCA
AACCAAGAATAGAGAAGTTCAGATCAAGGGCGGGTACATGAAAATAGCTAACGTTGGGCCAAACAGGATA
TCTGCGGTGAGCAGTTTCGGCCCCGGCCCGGGGCCAAGAACAGATGGTCACCGCAGTTTCGGCCCCGGCC
CGAGGCCAAGAACAGATGGTCCCCAGATATGGCCCAACCCTCAGCAGTTTCTTAAGACCCATCAGATGTT
TCCAGGCTCCCCCAAGGACCTGAAATGACCCTGCGCCTTATTTGAATTAACCAATCAGCCTGCTTCTCGC
TTCTGTTCGCGCGCTTCTGCTTCCCGAGCTCTATAAAAGAGCTCACAACCCCTCACTCGGCGCGCCAGTC
CTCCGACAGACTGAGTCGCCCGGGTCTAGAGAATTCAAGCTTGCCACCATGGGTATCCTTCCCAGCCCTG
GGATGCCTGCGCTGCTCTCCCTCGTGAGCCTTCTCTCCGTGCTGCTGATGGGTTGCGTAGCTGAAACCGG
TGCATCTGGAAGTGGTACCCTTGAGGTGCTGTTTCAGGGACCAGGAGGTAGTGGATCTGCTTGGAGCCAT
CCACAGTTCGAAAAAGGTGGAGGTTCTGGCGGTGGATCAGGTGGAAGTGCATGGTCTCACCCTCAGTTTG
AGAAATAATGACTCGAGGACTCTTGAGTCGAGCTGCAGGCATGCAAGCTTGATATCGTACGTATCGATAA
TCAACCTCTGGATTACAAAATTTGTGAAAGATTGACTGGTATTCTTAACTATGTTGCTCCTTTTACGCTA
TGTGGATACGCTGCTTTAATGCCTTTGTATCATGCTATTGCTTCCCGTATGGCTTTCATTTTCTCCTCCT
TGTATAAATCCTGGTTGCTGTCTCTTTATGAGGAGTTGTGGCCCGTTGTCAGGCAACGTGGCGTGGTGTG
CACTGTGTTTGCTGACGCAACCCCCACTGGTTGGGGCATTGCCACCACCTGTCAGCTCCTTTCCGGGACT
TTCGCTTTCCCCCTCCCTATTGCCACGGCGGAACTCATCGCCGCCTGCCTTGCCCGCTGCTGGACAGGGG
CTCGGCTGTTGGGCACTGACAATTCCGTGGTGTTGTCGGGGAAATCATCGTCCTTTCCTTGGCTGCTCGC
CTGTGTTGCCACCTGGATTCTGCGCGGGACGTCCTTCTGCTACGTCCCTTCGGCCCTCAATCCAGCGGAC
CTTCCTTCCCGCGGCCTGCTGCCGGCTCTGCGGCCTCTTCCGCGTCTTCGCCTTCGCCCTCAGACGAGTC
GGATCTCCCTTTGGGCCGCCTCCCCGCATCGATACCGTCGTCCACGAGGGAATTAATTCGAGCTCCGTAC
CTTTAAGACCAATGACTTACAAGGCAGCTGTAGATCTTAGCCACTTTTTAAAAGAAAAGGGGGGACTGGA
AGGGCTAATTCACTCCCAACGAAGACAAGATCTGCTTTTTGCTTGTACTGGGTCTCTCTGGTTAGACCAG
ATCTGAGCCTGGGAGCTCTCTGGCTAACTAGGGAACCCACTGCTTAAGCCTCAATAAAGCTTGCCTTGAG
TGCTTCAAGTAGTGTGTGCCCGTCTGTTGTGTGACTCTGGTAACTAGAGATCCCTCAGACCCTTTTAGTC
AGTGTGGAAAATCTCTAGCAGCAA
Features (pLannotate 1.2.2; 30 found; start..end, strand, type, name):
     21..39      -  promoter       SP6 promoter: promoter for bacteriophage SP6 RNA polymerase
    267..546     +  CDS            TcR (fragment): tetracycline efflux protein; tet; confers resistance to tetracycline
    547..595     -  misc_feature   bom (fragment): basis of mobility region from pBR322
    697..732     -  CDS            rop (fragment): Rop protein, which maintains plasmids at low copy number; rop
    827..931     +  promoter       AmpR promoter: bla
    932..1792    +  CDS            AmpR: β-lactamase; bla; confers resistance to ampicillin, carbenicillin, and related antibiotics
   1963..2551    +  rep_origin     ori: high-copy-number ColE1/pMB1/pBR322/pUC origin of replication
   2734..2790    +  CDS            lacI (fragment): lac repressor; lacI; The lac repressor binds to the lac operator to inhibit transcription in E. coli. This inhibition can be relieved by adding lactose or isopropyl-β-D-thiogalactopyranoside (IPTG).
   2797..3126    +  promoter       SV40 promoter: SV40 enhancer and early promoter
   3326..3445    +  CDS            gpt (fragment): XGPT_ECOLI - Also known as gpp, gxu. Experimental evidence at protein level: Swiss-Prot protein existence level 1. Purine salvage pathway enzyme that catalyzes the transfer of the ribosyl-5-phosphate group from 5-phospho-alpha-D-ribose 1- diphosphate (PRPP) to the N9 position of the 6-oxopurines guanine and xanthine to form the corresponding ribonucleotides GMP (guanosine 5'- monophosphate) and XMP (xanthosine 5'-monophosphate), with the release of PPi. To a lesser extent, also acts on hypoxanthine (PubMed:9100006, PubMed:3886014). Does not ribophosphorylate adenine (PubMed:3886014). From Esch
   3445..3780    +  CDS            gpt (fragment): XGPT_ECOLI - Also known as gpp, gxu. Experimental evidence at protein level: Swiss-Prot protein existence level 1. Purine salvage pathway enzyme that catalyzes the transfer of the ribosyl-5-phosphate group from 5-phospho-alpha-D-ribose 1- diphosphate (PRPP) to the N9 position of the 6-oxopurines guanine and xanthine to form the corresponding ribonucleotides GMP (guanosine 5'- monophosphate) and XMP (xanthosine 5'-monophosphate), with the release of PPi. To a lesser extent, also acts on hypoxanthine (PubMed:9100006, PubMed:3886014). Does not ribophosphorylate adenine (PubMed:3886014). From Esch
   3875..4180    +  CDS            frsA (fragment): FRSA_ECOLI - Also known as yafA. Experimental evidence at protein level: Swiss-Prot protein existence level 1. Catalyzes the hydrolysis of esters (PubMed:15808744). Displays esterase activity toward pNP-butyrate (PubMed:15808744). May stimulate mixed-acid fermentation by acting as a fermentation/respiration switch that down-regulates respiration and up- regulates fermentation rates (PubMed:15169777). From Escherichia coli (strain K12).
   4184..4258    +  CDS            small t antigen (fragment): SV40 (simian virus 40) small t antigen
   4260..4325    +  intron         small t intron: SV40 (simian virus 40) small t antigen intron
   4455..4475    +  CDS            SV40 NLS: nuclear localization signal of SV40 (simian virus 40) large T antigen
   4794..4877    +  CDS            large T antigen (fragment): large T antigen from SV40 (simian virus 40)
   4900..5034    +  polyA_signal   SV40 poly(A) signal: SV40 polyadenylation signal
   5201..5530    +  CDS            nef (fragment): NEF_HV1BR - Experimental evidence at protein level: Swiss-Prot protein existence level 1. Extracellular Nef protein targets CD4(+) T-lymphocytes for apoptosis by interacting with CXCR4 surface receptors (PubMed:14990729). From Human immunodeficiency virus type 1 group M subtype B (isolate BRU/LAI) (HIV-1).
   5578..5835    +  LTR            5' LTR (truncated): truncated 5' long terminal repeat (LTR) from HIV-1
   5882..6007    +  misc_feature   HIV-1 Ψ: packaging signal of human immunodeficiency virus type 1
   5991..6329    +  CDS            HIV-1 gag (fragment): gag protein from human immunodeficiency virus 1; gag
   6504..6737    +  misc_feature   RRE: The Rev response element (RRE) of HIV-1 allows for Rev-dependent mRNA export from the nucleus to the cytoplasm.
   7114..7214    +  CDS            Rev (fragment): human immunodeficiency virus 1 (HIV-1) Rev protein; rev; enhances nuclear export of unspliced and incompletely spliced viral mRNAs
   7251..7368    +  misc_feature   cPPT/CTS: central polypurine tract and central termination sequence of HIV-1
   7405..7437    -  misc_feature   MCS (fragment): pBluescript multiple cloning site
   7527..7934    +  promoter       SFFV promoter: spleen focus-forming virus long terminal repeat (LTR) promoter
   8109..8158    +  CDS            Twin-Strep-tag (fragment): two Strep-Tag®II moieties connected by a linker for enhanced binding to Strep-Tactin®, an engineered form of streptavidin (Schmidt et al., 2013)
   8259..8847    +  misc_feature   WPRE: woodchuck hepatitis virus posttranscriptional regulatory element
   8887..8955    +  CDS            nef (fragment): NEF_HV1Z2 - Experimental evidence at protein level: Swiss-Prot protein existence level 1. Extracellular Nef protein targets CD4(+) T-lymphocytes for apoptosis by interacting with CXCR4 surface receptors. From Human immunodeficiency virus type 1 group M subtype D (isolate Z2/CDC-Z34) (HIV-1).
   8957..9190    +  LTR            3' LTR (ΔU3): self-inactivating 3' long terminal repeat (LTR) from HIV-1
