[The description below was written by a language model from this plasmid's Addgene catalogue record and pLannotate feature annotations shown in this document.]
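Description:
pHR-SFFV_3C-Twin-Strep is an empty lentiviral transfer vector of about 9.2 kb, built on the pHR-SFFV backbone for protein expression in mammalian cells. In bacteria it is maintained through a high-copy ColE1/pUC-type origin and selected with ampicillin via the bla gene. The catalogue lists a recombination-stabilising E. coli strain, a common choice for plasmids carrying repeated LTRs. The bacterial portion also holds leftovers from older parental vectors. These include fragments of TcR, bom, rop and lacI, and an SV40 promoter followed by fragmented gpt, small t intron and SV40 poly(A) sequences. The gpt annotation is split into fragments, and the record assigns this region no function.

The viral cassette runs from an HIV-1 5' LTR (annotated as truncated) through the Ψ packaging signal, a partial gag sequence, the Rev response element and the cPPT/CTS. These elements support genome packaging, Rev-dependent RNA export and nuclear import of the provirus. Downstream, the spleen focus-forming virus (SFFV) LTR promoter drives the cloning site, which currently holds only a 12 bp dummy insert. A gene of interest is introduced by restriction cloning, with EcoRI or AgeI at the 5' end and KpnI or XhoI at the 3' end. This places it in frame with a backbone-encoded C-terminal 3C-Twin-Strep tag. The tag allows capture on Strep-Tactin resin, and the 3C element, presumably a 3C protease cleavage site, would allow the tag to be removed afterwards. A WPRE follows to enhance transcript expression, and a ΔU3 self-inactivating 3' LTR closes the cassette. No mammalian selection marker or fluorescent reporter is annotated within the viral cassette. The associated publication describes using this kind of vector to transduce mammalian cells for fast, scalable, high-level production of soluble and membrane proteins.
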