Addgene plasmid #113900: pHR-SFFV_3C-Twin-Strep
Purpose: (Empty Backbone) Mammalian protein expression
Depositing lab: A. Radu Aricescu. Depositing organization: University of Oxford. Publication: Lentiviral transduction of mammalian cells for fast, scalable and high-level production of soluble and membrane proteins. Elegheert J, Behiels E, Bishop B, Scott S, Woolley RE, Griffiths SC, Byrne EFX, Chang VT, Stuart DI, Jones EY, Siebold C, Aricescu AR. Nat Protoc. 2018 Nov 19. pii: 10.1038/s41596-018-0075-9. doi: 10.1038/s41596-018-0075-9. PubMed 30455477.
Backbone
  Vector backbone: pHR-SFFV
  Vector type: Lentiviral
  Tag / fusion protein: 3C-Twin-Strep (C terminal on backbone)
Growth in bacteria
  Bacterial resistance: Ampicillin, 100 μg/mL
  Growth temperature: 37°C
  Growth strain: NEB Stable
  Copy number: High Copy
Gene/Insert
  Gene/Insert name: None
  Promoter: SFFV
  Tag / fusion protein: 3C-Twin-Strep (C terminal on backbone)
  Cloning method: Restriction Enzyme; 5′ cloning site EcoRI, AgeI (not destroyed); 3′ cloning site KpnI, XhoI (not destroyed)
  Sequencing primers: 5′ GCTCACAACCCCTCACTCGG; 3′ CATTAAAGCAGCGTATCCACATAGC
Terms and licenses: Academic/Nonprofit Terms; Industry Terms: Not Available to Industry
Depositor comments: This empty backbone contains a 12bp dummy insert.
How to cite: pHR-SFFV_3C-Twin-Strep was a gift from A. Radu Aricescu (Addgene plasmid # 113900 ; http://n2t.net/addgene:113900 ; RRID:Addgene_113900)
